>Addgene plasmid #148464 | pAc5.1B-lambdaN-HA-GST-DmNanos_50-115_AC | depositor full sequence | sequence record 290912 | Full Sequence
CTTCAAGGAATTAATTCTATATTCTAAAAACACAAATGATACTTCTAAAAAAAATCATGAATGGCATCAA
CTCTGAATCAAATCTTTGCAGATGCACCTACTTCTCATTTCCACTGTCACATCATTTTTCCAGATCTCGC
TGCCTGTTATGTGGCCCACAAACCAAGACACGTTTTATGGCCATTAAAGCTGGCTGATCGTCGCCAAACA
CCAAATACATATCAATATGTACATTCGAGAAAGAAGCGATCAAAGAAGCGTCTTCGGGCGAGTAGGAGAA
TGCGGAGGAGAAGGAGAACGAGCTGATCTAGTATCTCTCCACAATCCAATGCCAACTGACCAACTGGCCA
TATTCGGAGCAATTTGAAGCCAATTTCCATCGCCTGGCGATCGCTCCATTCTTGGCTATATGTTTTTCAC
CGTTCCCGGGGCCATTTTCAAAGACTCGTCGGTAAGATAAGATTGTGTCACTCGCTGTCTCTCTTCATTT
GTCGAAGAATGCTGAGGAATTTCGCGATGACGTCGGCGAGTATTTTGAAGAATGAGAATAATTTGTATTT
ATACGAAAATCAGTTAGTGGAATTTTCTACAAAAACATGTTATCTATAGATAATTTTGTTGCAAAATATG
TTGACTATGACAAAGATTGTATGTATATACCTTTAATGTATTCTCATTTTCTTATGTATTTATAATGGCA
ATGATGATACTGATGATATTTTAAGATGATGCCAGACCACAGGCTGATTTCTGCGTCTTTTGCCGAACGC
AGTGCATGTGCGGTTGTTGTTTTTTGGAATAGTTTCAATTTTCGGACTGTCCGCTTTGATTTCAGTTTCT
TGGCTTATTCAAAAAGCAAAGTAAAGCCAAAAAAGCGAGATGGCAATACCAAATGCGGCAAAACGGTAGT
GGAAGGAAAGGGGTGCGGGGCAGCGGAAGGAAGGGTGGGGCGGGGCGTGGCGGGGTCTGTGGCTGGGCGC
GACGTCACCGACGTTGGAGCCACTCCTTTGACCATGTGTGCGTGTGTGTATTATTCGTGTCTCGCCACTC
GCCGGTTGTTTTTTTCTTTTTATCTCGCTCTCTCTAGCGCCATCTCGTACGCATGCTCAACGCACCGCAT
GTTGCCGTGTCCTTTATGCGTCATTTTGGCTCGAAATAGGCAATTATTTAAACAAAGATTAGTCAACGAA
AACGCTAAAATAAATAAGTCTACAATATGGTTACTTATTGCCATGTGTGTGCAGCCAACGATAGCAACAA
AAGCAACAACACAGTGGCTTTCCCTCTTTCACTTTTTGTTTGCAAGCGCGTGCGAGCAAGACGGCACGAC
CGGCAAACGCAATTACGCTGACAAAGAGCAGACGAAGTTTTGGCCGAAAAACATCAAGGCGCCTGATACG
AATGCATTTGCAATAACAATTGCGATATTTAATATTGTTTATGAAGCTGTTTGACTTCAAAACACACAAA
AAAAAAAATAAAACAAATTATTTGAAAGAGAATTAGGAATCGGACAGCTTATCGTTACGGGCTAACAGCA
CACCGAGACGAAATAGCTTACCTGACGTCACAGCCTCTGGAAGAACTGCCGCCAAGCAGAGAGAGAGAGA
AAAAGAGGGAGAGCAGCTTAGACCGCATGTGCTTGTGTGTGAGGCGTCTCTCTCTTCGTCTCCTGTTTGC
GCAAACGCATAGACTGCACTGAGAAAATCGATTACCTATTTTTTATGAATGAATATTTGCACTATTACTA
TTCAAAACTATTAAGATAGCAATCACATTCAATAGCCAAATACTATACCACCTGAGCGATGCAACGAAAT
GATCAATTTGAGCAAAAATGCTGCATATTTAGGACGGCATCATTATAGAAATGCTTCTTGCTGTGTACTT
TTCTCTCGTCTGGCAGCTGTTTCGCCGTTATTGTTAAAACCGGCTTAAGTTAGGTGTGTTTTCTACGACT
AGTGATGCCCCTACTAGAAGATGTGTGTTGCACAAATGTCCCTGAATAACCAATTTGAAGTGCAGATAGC
AGTAAACGTAAGCTAATATGAATATTATTTAACTGTAATGTTTTAATATCGCTGGACATTACTAATAAAC
CCACTATAAACACATGTACATATGTATGTTTTGGCATACAATGAGTAGTTGGGGAAAAAATGTGTAAAAG
CACCGTGACCATCACAGCATAAAGATAACCAGCTGAAGTATCGAATATGAGTAACCCCCAAATTGAATCA
CATGCCGCAACTGATAGGACCCATGGAAGTACACTCTTCATGGCGATATACAAGACACACACAAGCACGA
ACACCCAGTTGCGGAGGAAATTCTCCGTAAATGAAAACCCAATCGGCGAACAATTCATACCCATATATGG
TAAAAGTTTTGAACGCGACTTGAGAGCGGAGAGCATTGCGGCTGATAAGGTTTTAGCGCTAAGCGGGCTT
TATAAAACGGGCTGCGGGACCAGTTTTCATATCACTACCGTTTGAGTTCTTGTGCTGTGTGGATACTCCT
CCCGACACAAAGCCGCTCCATCAGCCAGCAGTCGTCTAATCCAGAGACCCCGGATCGGGGTACCAACATG
GACGCACAAACACGACGACGTGAGCGTCGCGCTGAGAAACAAGCTCAATGGAAAGCTGCAAACGGTGGAT
CTCCTCCACATATGGCTTACCCATACGATGTTCCAGATTACGCTCCTCCAAGCTTGAATTCTATGTCCCC
TATACTAGGTTATTGGAAAATTAAGGGCCTTGTGCAACCCACTCGACTTCTTTTGGAATATCTTGAAGAA
AAATATGAAGAGCATTTGTATGAGCGCGATGAAGGTGATAAATGGCGAAACAAAAAGTTTGAATTGGGTT
TGGAGTTTCCCAATCTTCCTTATTATATTGATGGTGATGTTAAATTAACACAGTCTATGGCCATCATACG
TTATATAGCTGACAAGCACAACATGTTGGGTGGTTGTCCAAAAGAGCGTGCAGAGATTTCAATGCTTGAA
GGAGCGGTTTTGGATATTAGATACGGTGTTTCGAGAATTGCATATAGTAAAGACTTTGAAACTCTCAAAG
TTGATTTTCTTAGCAAGCTACCTGAAATGCTGAAAATGTTCGAAGATCGTTTATGTCATAAAACATATTT
AAATGGTGATCATGTAACCCATCCTGACTTCATGTTGTATGACGCTCTTGATGTTGTTTTATACATGGAC
CCAATGTGCCTGGATGCGTTCCCAAAATTAGTTTGTTTTAAAAAACGTATTGAAGCTATCCCACAAATTG
ATAAGTACTTGAAATCCAGCAAGTATATAGCATGGCCTTTGCAGGGCTGGCAAGCCACGTTTGGTGGTGG
CGACCATCCTCCAAAATCGGTAGGCGGCCGCATTACGCCGGTGACCCCTGACCCGTCGACGTCTGCGCAG
TCGACGCACTTCCCTTTTCTGGCCGACAGCGCAGCCACCGCCAATTCGCTCCTTATGCAGCGACAGTACC
ACTACCACTTGCTGCTCCAGCAGCAGCAGCAACTGGCCATGGCGCAGCACCAATTGGCGCTGGCTGCATC
AGCGGCAGCGGCTAGTGCGTAATCTAGAGGGCCCGCGGTTCGAAGGTAAGCCTATCCCTAACCCTCTCCT
CGGTCTCGATTCTACGCGTACCGGTCATCATCACCATCACCATTGAGTTTAAACCCGCTGATCAGCCTCG
ACTGTGCCTTCTAAGGCCTGAGCTCGCTGATCAGCCTCGATCGAGGATCCAGACATGATAAGATACATTG
ATGAGTTTGGACAAACCACAACTAGAATGCAGTGAAAAAAATGCTTTATTTGTGAAATTTGTGATGCTAT
TGCTTTATTTGTAACCATTATAAGCTGCAATAAACAAGTTAACAACAACAATTGCATTCATTTTATGTTT
CAGGTTCAGGGGGAGGTGTGGGAGGTTTTTTAAAGCAAGTAAAACCTCTACAAATGTGGTATGGCTGATT
ATGATCAGTCGACCGATGCCCTTGAGAGCCTTCAACCCAGTCAGCTCCTTCCGGTGGGCGCGGGGCATGA
CTATCGTCGCCGCACTTATGACTGTCTTCTTTATCATGCAACTCGTAGGACAGGTGCCGGCAGCGCTCTG
GGTCATTTTCGGCGAGGACCGCTTTCGCTGGAGCGCGACGATGATCGGCCTGTCGCTTGCGGTATTCGGA
ATCTTGCACGCCCTCGCTCAAGCCTTCGTCACTGGTCCCGCCACCAAACGTTTCGGCGAGAAGCAGGCCA
TTATCGCCGGCATGGCGGCCGACGCGCTGGGCTACGTCTTGCTGGCGTTCGCGACGCGAGGCTGGATGGC
CTTCCCCATTATGATTCTTCTCGCTTCCGGCGGCATCGGGATGCCCGCGTTGCAGGCCATGCTGTCCAGG
CAGGTAGATGACGACCATCAGGGACAGCTTCAAGGATCGCTCGCGGCTCTTACCAGCCAGCAAAAGGCCA
GGAACCGTAAAAAGGCCGCGTTGCTGGCGTTTTTCCATAGGCTCCGCCCCCCTGACGAGCATCACAAAAA
TCGACGCTCAAGTCAGAGGTGGCGAAACCCGACAGGACTATAAAGATACCAGGCGTTTCCCCCTGGAAGC
TCCCTCGTGCGCTCTCCTGTTCCGACCCTGCCGCTTACCGGATACCTGTCCGCCTTTCTCCCTTCGGGAA
GCGTGGCGCTTTCTCAATGCTCACGCTGTAGGTATCTCAGTTCGGTGTAGGTCGTTCGCTCCAAGCTGGG
CTGTGTGCACGAACCCCCCGTTCAGCCCGACCGCTGCGCCTTATCCGGTAACTATCGTCTTGAGTCCAAC
CCGGTAAGACACGACTTATCGCCACTGGCAGCAGCCACTGGTAACAGGATTAGCAGAGCGAGGTATGTAG
GCGGTGCTACAGAGTTCTTGAAGTGGTGGCCTAACTACGGCTACACTAGAAGGACAGTATTTGGTATCTG
CGCTCTGCTGAAGCCAGTTACCTTCGGAAAAAGAGTTGGTAGCTCTTGATCCGGCAAACAAACCACCGCT
GGTAGCGGTGGTTTTTTTGTTTGCAAGCAGCAGATTACGCGCAGAAAAAAAGGATCTCAAGAAGATCCTT
TGATCTTTTCTACGGGGTCTGACGCTCAGTGGAACGAAAACTCACGTTAAGGGATTTTGGTCATGAGATT
ATCAAAAAGGATCTTCACCTAGATCCTTTTAAATTAAAAATGAAGTTTTAAATCAATCTAAAGTATATAT
GAGTAAACTTGGTCTGACAGTTACCAATGCTTAATCAGTGAGGCACCTATCTCAGCGATCTGTCTATTTC
GTTCATCCATAGTTGCCTGACTCCCCGTCGTGTAGATAACTACGATACGGGAGGGCTTACCATCTGGCCC
CAGTGCTGCAATGATACCGCGAGACCCACGCTCACCGGCTCCAGATTTATCAGCAATAAACCAGCCAGCC
GGAAGGGCCGAGCGCAGAAGTGGTCCTGCAACTTTATCCGCCTCCATCCAGTCTATTAATTGTTGCCGGG
AAGCTAGAGTAAGTAGTTCGCCAGTTAATAGTTTGCGCAACGTTGTTGCCATTGCTGCAGGCATCGTGGT
GTCACGCTCGTCGTTTGGTATGGCTTCATTCAGCTCCGGTTCCCAACGATCAAGGCGAGTTACATGATCC
CCCATGTTGTGCAAAAAAGCGGTTAGCTCCTTCGGTCCTCCGATCGTTGTCAGAAGTAAGTTGGCCGCAG
TGTTATCACTCATGGTTATGGCAGCACTGCATAATTCTCTTACTGTCATGCCATCCGTAAGATGCTTTTC
TGTGACTGGTGAGTACTCAACCAAGTCATTCTGAGAATAGTGTATGCGGCGACCGAGTTGCTCTTGCCCG
GCGTCAACACGGGATAATACCGCGCCACATAGCAGAACTTTAAAAGTGCTCATCATTGGAAAACGTTCTT
CGGGGCGAAAACTCTCAAGGATCTTACCGCTGTTGAGATCCAGTTCGATGTAACCCACTCGTGCACCCAA
CTGATCTTCAGCATCTTTTACTTTCACCAGCGTTTCTGGGTGAGCAAAAACAGGAAGGCAAAATGCCGCA
AAAAAGGGAATAAGGGCGACACGGAAATGTTGAATACTCATACTCTTCCTTTTTCAATATTATTGAAGCA
TTTATCAGGGTTATTGTCTCATGAGCGGATACATATTTGAATGTATTTAGAAAAATAAACAAATAGGGGT
TCCGCGCACATTTCCCCGAAAAGTGCCACCTGACGTCTAAGAAACCATTATTATCATGACATTAACCTAT
AAAAATAGGCGTATCACGAGGCCCTTTCGT
Features (pLannotate 1.2.2; 12 found; start..end, strand, type, name):
     56..2568    +  promoter       Ac5 promoter: Drosophila melanogaster actin 5C promoter
   2588..2653    +  CDS            N (fragment): REGN_LAMBD - Experimental evidence at protein level: Swiss-Prot protein existence level 1. Plays a role as a transcriptional antitermination factor that allows the virus to initiate its lytic phase. Activates expression of the delayed viral early genes by modifying host RNA polymerase (RNAP) into a form that is resistant to termination signals. This antitermination function requires the host NusA protein which serves to stabilize the interaction between antitermination protein N and host RNA polymerase. From Escherichia phage lambda (Bacteriophage lambda).
   2678..2704    +  CDS            3xHA (fragment): three tandem HA epitope tags
   2723..3376    +  CDS            GST26_SCHJA: Experimental evidence at protein level: Swiss-Prot protein existence level 1. GST isoenzymes appear to play a central role in the parasite detoxification system. Other functions are also suspected including a role in increasing the solubility of haematin in the parasite gut. From Schistosoma japonicum (Blood fluke).
   3392..3499    +  CDS            nos (fragment): NANOS_DROME - Experimental evidence at protein level: Swiss-Prot protein existence level 1. Maternal RNA-binding protein that is required for germ cells proliferation and self-renewal. Acts by forming a complex with pum and brat that regulates translation and mRNA stability. The complex binds to the Nanos Response Element (NRE), a 16 bp sequence in the hb mRNA 3'-UTR and prevents its translation. Controls posterior development. Rescuing factor for the abdominal defect of posterior group mutants. The other posterior group genes are not required for nanos function but rather play a role in local
   3615..3656    +  CDS            V5 tag: epitope tag from simian virus 5
   3756..3890    -  polyA_signal   SV40 poly(A) signal: SV40 polyadenylation signal
   3913..3997    -  CDS            large T antigen (fragment): large T antigen from SV40 (simian virus 40)
   3998..4468    +  CDS            TcR (fragment): tetracycline efflux protein; tet; confers resistance to tetracycline
   4512..5100    -  rep_origin     ori: high-copy-number ColE1/pMB1/pBR322/pUC origin of replication
   5271..6131    -  CDS            AmpR: β-lactamase; bla; confers resistance to ampicillin, carbenicillin, and related antibiotics
   6132..6236    -  promoter       AmpR promoter: bla
