[The description below was written by a language model from this plasmid's Addgene catalogue record and pLannotate feature annotations shown in this document.]
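Description:
pAc5.1B-lambdaN-HA-GST-DmNanos_50-115_AC is a 6,330-nt insect expression plasmid. The catalogue lists the backbone as unknown, although the name and the annotated parts point to a pAc5.1-type vector. It is propagated in E. coli through a ColE1/pUC-family origin and selected with ampicillin via the bla gene and its own promoter. The origin is annotated as a high-copy type, whereas the repository entry lists the plasmid as low copy. Short fragments annotated as tetracycline resistance and SV40 large T antigen appear to be backbone remnants rather than functional genes. No marker for selection in insect cells is annotated, which fits transient transfection.

Expression is driven by the constitutive Drosophila melanogaster actin 5C (Ac5) promoter and terminated by an SV40 polyadenylation signal. The open reading frame encodes a multi-part fusion. It begins with a short fragment of the bacteriophage lambda N protein, the peptide that binds boxB RNA hairpins. This is followed by an HA epitope (a single repeat-sized match to the 3xHA annotation), Schistosoma japonicum GST, and a fragment of Drosophila Nanos (nos) described as residues 50–115 of isoform B. The annotated nos match covers only part of that span. A vector-derived V5 tag lies downstream, but the record does not show whether it is in frame or preceded by a stop codon.

The lambdaN tag allows the fusion to be tethered to a boxB-containing reporter mRNA in fly cells. HA provides detection, and GST acts as a carrier for the small peptide. The associated study concerned recruitment of the CCR4-NOT deadenylase complex by Nanos, so this construct presumably tests whether the 50–115 region is sufficient for such activity. The meaning of the "AC" suffix is not stated.
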