Addgene plasmid #148464: pAc5.1B-lambdaN-HA-GST-DmNanos_50-115_AC
Purpose: Insect Expression of DmNanos_50-115
Depositing lab: Elisa Izaurralde. Depositing organization: Max Planck Institute for Developmental Biology. Publication: Distinct modes of recruitment of the CCR4-NOT complex by Drosophila and vertebrate Nanos. Raisch T, Bhandari D, Sabath K, Helms S, Valkov E, Weichenrieder O, Izaurralde E. EMBO J. 2016 May 2;35(9):974-90. doi: 10.15252/embj.201593634. Epub 2016 Mar 11. PubMed 26968986.
Backbone
  Vector backbone: Unknown
  Vector type: Insect Expression
Growth in bacteria
  Bacterial resistance: Ampicillin, 100 μg/mL
  Growth temperature: 37°C
  Growth strain: DH5alpha
  Copy number: Low Copy
Gene/Insert
  Gene/Insert name: DmNanos_50-115
  Species: D. melanogaster (fly)
  Entrez Gene: nos (a.k.a. Dmel_CG5637, CG5637, DRONANOS, Dmel\CG5637, Dronanos, NANOS, NOS, Nanos, Nos, l(3)07117, l(3)j3B6, l(3)j4B6, nNOS)
  Cloning method: Unknown
Terms and licenses: Academic/Nonprofit Terms; Industry Terms: Not Available to Industry
Depositor comments: sequence given by NCBI: NM_001275794.1; isoformB Uniprot.: A0A0B4KGY5-1 Plasmids from this collection were made available to the research community and donated after the lab closed. Please note that the sequence provided by the depositing laboratory may be theoretical/predicted or based on Sanger sequencing results. There may be discrepancies between sequencing results obtained by Addgene and the depositor sequence. If an Addgene verified sequence is not available, please contact before placing your order to request that our lab fully sequence the plasmid.
How to cite: pAc5.1B-lambdaN-HA-GST-DmNanos_50-115_AC was a gift from Elisa Izaurralde (Addgene plasmid # 148464 ; http://n2t.net/addgene:148464 ; RRID:Addgene_148464)
